>Addgene plasmid #232954 | pLenti-EF1a-HIF2a dPA (P405A, P531A) | addgene full sequence | sequence record 462166 | Addgene NGS Result
TTGAGATCCTTTTTTTCTGCGCGTAATCTGCTGCTTGCAAACAAAAAAACCACCGCTACCAGCGGTGGTT
TGTTTGCCGGATCAAGAGCTACCAACTCTTTTTCCGAAGGTAACTGGCTTCAGCAGAGCGCAGATACCAA
ATACTGTTCTTCTAGTGTAGCCGTAGTTAGGCCACCACTTCAAGAACTCTGTAGCACCGCCTACATACCT
CGCTCTGCTAATCCTGTTACCAGTGGCTGCTGCCAGTGGCGATAAGTCGTGTCTTACCGGGTTGGACTCA
AGACGATAGTTACCGGATAAGGCGCAGCGGTCGGGCTGAACGGGGGGTTCGTGCACACAGCCCAGCTTGG
AGCGAACGACCTACACCGAACTGAGATACCTACAGCGTGAGCTATGAGAAAGCGCCACGCTTCCCGAAGG
GAGAAAGGCGGACAGGTATCCGGTAAGCGGCAGGGTCGGAACAGGAGAGCGCACGAGGGAGCTTCCAGGG
GGAAACGCCTGGTATCTTTATAGTCCTGTCGGGTTTCGCCACCTCTGACTTGAGCGTCGATTTTTGTGAT
GCTCGTCAGGGGGGCGGAGCCTATGGAAAAACGCCAGCAACGCGGCCTTTTTACGGTTCCTGGCCTTTTG
CTGGCCTTTTGCTCACATGTTCTTTCCTGCGTTATCCCCTGATTCTGTGGATAACCGTATTACCGCCATG
CATTAGTTATTAATAGTAATCAATTACGGGGTCATTAGTTCATAGCCCATATATGGAGTTCCGCGTTACA
TAACTTACGGTAAATGGCCCGCCTGGCTGACCGCCCAACGACCCCCGCCCATTGACGTCAATAATGACGT
ATGTTCCCATAGTAACGCCAATAGGGACTTTCCATTGACGTCAATGGGTGGAGTATTTACGGTAAACTGC
CCACTTGGCAGTACATCAAGTGTATCATATGCCAAGTACGCCCCCTATTGACGTCAATGACGGTAAATGG
CCCGCCTGGCATTATGCCCAGTACATGACCTTATGGGACTTTCCTACTTGGCAGTACATCTACGTATTAG
TCATCGCTATTACCATGGTGATGCGGTTTTGGCAGTACATCAATGGGCGTGGATAGCGGTTTGACTCACG
GGGATTTCCAAGTCTCCACCCCATTGACGTCAATGGGAGTTTGTTTTGGCACCAAAATCAACGGGACTTT
CCAAAATGTCGTAACAACTCCGCCCCATTGACGCAAATGGGCGGTAGGCGTGTACGGTGGGAGGTCTATA
TAAGCAGCGCGTTTTGCCTGTACTGGGTCTCTCTGGTTAGACCAGATCTGAGCCTGGGAGCTCTCTGGCT
AACTAGGGAACCCACTGCTTAAGCCTCAATAAAGCTTGCCTTGAGTGCTTCAAGTAGTGTGTGCCCGTCT
GTTGTGTGACTCTGGTAACTAGAGATCCCTCAGACCCTTTTAGTCAGTGTGGAAAATCTCTAGCAGTGGC
GCCCGAACAGGGACTTGAAAGCGAAAGGGAAACCAGAGGAGCTCTCTCGACGCAGGACTCGGCTTGCTGA
AGCGCGCACGGCAAGAGGCGAGGGGCGGCGACTGGTGAGTACGCCAAAAATTTTGACTAGCGGAGGCTAG
AAGGAGAGAGATGGGTGCGAGAGCGTCAGTATTAAGCGGGGGAGAATTAGATCGCGATGGGAAAAAATTC
GGTTAAGGCCAGGGGGAAAGAAAAAATATAAATTAAAACATATAGTATGGGCAAGCAGGGAGCTAGAACG
ATTCGCAGTTAATCCTGGCCTGTTAGAAACATCAGAAGGCTGTAGACAAATACTGGGACAGCTACAACCA
TCCCTTCAGACAGGATCAGAAGAACTTAGATCATTATATAATACAGTAGCAACCCTCTATTGTGTGCATC
AAAGGATAGAGATAAAAGACACCAAGGAAGCTTTAGACAAGATAGAGGAAGAGCAAAACAAAAGTAAGAC
CACCGCACAGCAAGCGGCCGGCCGCTGATCTTCAGACCTGGAGGAGGAGATATGAGGGACAATTGGAGAA
GTGAATTATATAAATATAAAGTAGTAAAAATTGAACCATTAGGAGTAGCACCCACCAAGGCAAAGAGAAG
AGTGGTGCAGAGAGAAAAAAGAGCAGTGGGAATAGGAGCTTTGTTCCTTGGGTTCTTGGGAGCAGCAGGA
AGCACTATGGGCGCAGCGTCAATGACGCTGACGGTACAGGCCAGACAATTATTGTCTGGTATAGTGCAGC
AGCAGAACAATTTGCTGAGGGCTATTGAGGCGCAACAGCATCTGTTGCAACTCACAGTCTGGGGCATCAA
GCAGCTCCAGGCAAGAATCCTGGCTGTGGAAAGATACCTAAAGGATCAACAGCTCCTGGGGATTTGGGGT
TGCTCTGGAAAACTCATTTGCACCACTGCTGTGCCTTGGAATGCTAGTTGGAGTAATAAATCTCTGGAAC
AGATTTGGAATCACACGACCTGGATGGAGTGGGACAGAGAAATTAACAATTACACAAGCTTAATACACTC
CTTAATTGAAGAATCGCAAAACCAGCAAGAAAAGAATGAACAAGAATTATTGGAATTAGATAAATGGGCA
AGTTTGTGGAATTGGTTTAACATAACAAATTGGCTGTGGTATATAAAATTATTCATAATGATAGTAGGAG
GCTTGGTAGGTTTAAGAATAGTTTTTGCTGTACTTTCTATAGTGAATAGAGTTAGGCAGGGATATTCACC
ATTATCGTTTCAGACCCACCTCCCAACCCCGAGGGGACCCGACAGGCCCGAAGGAATAGAAGAAGAAGGT
GGAGAGAGAGACAGAGACAGATCCATTCGATTAGTGAACGGATCGGCACTGCGTGCGCCAATTCTGCAGA
CAAATGGCAGTATTCATCCACAATTTTAAAAGAAAAGGGGGGATTGGGGGGTACAGTGCAGGGGAAAGAA
TAGTAGACATAATAGCAACAGACATACAAACTAAAGAATTACAAAAACAAATTACAAAAATTCAAAATTT
TCGGGTTTATTACAGGGACAGCAGAGATCCAGTTTGGTTAGTACCGGGCCCGCTCTAGCCCTAGATTTAA
ATGGCTCCGGTGCCCGTCAGTGGGCAGAGCGCACATCGCCCACAGTCCCCGAGAAGTTGGGGGGAGGGGT
CGGCAATTGAACCGGTGCCTAGAGAAGGTGGCGCGGGGTAAACTGGGAAAGTGATGTCGTGTACTGGCTC
CGCCTTTTTCCCGAGGGTGGGGGAGAACCGTATATAAGTGCAGTAGTCGCCGTGAACGTTCTTTTTCGCA
ACGGGTTTGCCGCCAGAACACAGGTAAGTGCCGTGTGTGGTTCCCGCGGGCCTGGCCTCTTTACGGGTTA
TGGCCCTTGCGTGCCTTGAATTACTTCCACCTGGCTGCAGTACGTGATTCTTGATCCCGAGCTTCGGGTT
GGAAGTGGGTGGGAGAGTTCGAGGCCTTGCGCTTAAGGAGCCCCTTCGCCTCGTGCTTGAGTTGAGGCCT
GGCCTGGGCGCTGGGGCCGCCGCGTGCGAATCTGGTGGCACCTTCGCGCCTGTCTCGCTGCTTTCGATAA
GTCTCTAGCCATTTAAAATTTTTGATGACCTGCTGCGACGCTTTTTTTCTGGCAAGATAGTCTTGTAAAT
GCGGGCCAAGATCTGCACACTGGTATTTCGGTTTTTGGGGCCGCGGGCGGCGACGGGGCCCGTGCGTCCC
AGCGCACATGTTCGGCGAGGCGGGGCCTGCGAGCGCGGCCACCGAGAATCGGACGGGGGTAGTCTCAAGC
TGGCCGGCCTGCTCTGGTGCCTGGCCTCGCGCCGCCGTGTATCGCCCCGCCCTGGGCGGCAAGGCTGGCC
CGGTCGGCACCAGTTGCGTGAGCGGAAAGATGGCCGCTTCCCGGCCCTGCTGCAGGGAGCTCAAAATGGA
GGACGCGGCGCTCGGGAGAGCGGGCGGGTGAGTCACCCACACAAAGGAAAAGGGCCTTTCCGTCCTCAGC
CGTCGCTTCATGTGACTCCACGGAGTACCGGGCGCCGTCCAGGCACCTCGATTAGTTCTCGAGCTTTTGG
AGTACGTCGTCTTTAGGTTGGGGGGAGGGGTTTTATGCGATGGAGTTTCCCCACACTGAGTGGGTGGAGA
CTGAAGTTAGGCCAGCTTGGCACTTGATGTAATTCTCCTTGGAATTTGCCCTTTTTGAGTTTGGATCTTG
GTTCATTCTCAAGCCTCAGACAGTGGTTCAAAGTTTTTTTCTTCCATTTCAGGTGTCGTGAGGAATTAGC
TTGGTACTAATACGACTCACTATAGGGAGACCCAAGCTGGCTAGCCGCGGAATCTAGACTGCCGGATCGA
ATTGTCGACGAATTCGGATCTGGCCAATCACAAGTTTGTACAAAAAAGCAGGCTCTTCCCTCGGATCCGC
CACCATGACAGCTGACAAGGAGAAGAAAAGGAGTAGCTCGGAGAGGAGGAAGGAGAAGTCCCGGGATGCT
GCGCGGTGCCGGCGGAGCAAGGAGACGGAGGTGTTCTATGAGCTGGCCCATGAGCTGCCTCTGCCCCACA
GTGTGAGCTCCCATCTGGACAAGGCCTCCATCATGCGACTGGCAATCAGCTTCCTGCGAACACACAAGCT
CCTCTCCTCAGTTTGCTCTGAAAACGAGTCCGAAGCCGAAGCTGACCAGCAGATGGACAACTTGTACCTG
AAAGCCTTGGAGGGTTTCATTGCCGTGGTGACCCAAGATGGCGACATGATCTTTCTGTCAGAAAACATCA
GCAAGTTCATGGGACTTACACAGGTGGAGCTAACAGGACATAGTATCTTTGACTTCACTCATCCCTGCGA
CCATGAGGAGATTCGTGAGAACCTGAGTCTCAAAAATGGCTCTGGTTTTGGGAAAAAAAGCAAAGACATG
TCCACAGAGCGGGACTTCTTCATGAGGATGAAGTGCACGGTCACCAACAGAGGCCGTACTGTCAACCTCA
AGTCAGCCACCTGGAAGGTCTTGCACTGCACGGGCCAGGTGAAAGTCTACAACAACTGCCCTCCTCACAA
TAGTCTGTGTGGCTACAAGGAGCCCCTGCTGTCCTGCCTCATCATCATGTGTGAACCAATCCAGCACCCA
TCCCACATGGACATCCCCCTGGATAGCAAGACCTTCCTGAGCCGCCACAGCATGGACATGAAGTTCACCT
ACTGTGATGACAGAATCACAGAACTGATTGGTTACCACCCTGAGGAGCTGCTTGGCCGCTCAGCCTATGA
ATTCTACCATGCGCTAGACTCCGAGAACATGACCAAGAGTCACCAGAACTTGTGCACCAAGGGTCAGGTA
GTAAGTGGCCAGTACCGGATGCTCGCAAAGCATGGGGGCTACGTGTGGCTGGAGACCCAGGGGACGGTCA
TCTACAACCCTCGCAACCTGCAGCCCCAGTGCATCATGTGTGTCAACTACGTCCTGAGTGAGATTGAGAA
GAATGACGTGGTGTTCTCCATGGACCAGACTGAATCCCTGTTCAAGCCCCACCTGATGGCCATGAACAGC
ATCTTTGATAGCAGTGGCAAGGGGGCTGTGTCTGAGAAGAGTAACTTCCTATTCACCAAGCTAAAGGAGG
AGCCCGAGGAGCTGGCCCAGCTGGCTGCTACCCCAGGAGACGCCATCATCTCTCTGGATTTCGGGAATCA
GAACTTCGAGGAGTCCTCAGCCTATGGCAAGGCCATCCTGCCCCCGAGCCAGCCATGGGCCACGGAGTTG
AGGAGCCACAGCACCCAGAGCGAGGCTGGGAGCCTGCCTGCCTTCACCGTGCCCCAGGCAGCTGCCCCGG
GCAGCACCACCCCCAGTGCCACCAGCAGCAGCAGCAGCTGCTCCACGCCCAATAGCCCTGAAGACTATTA
CACATCTTTGGATAACGACCTGAAGATTGAAGTGATTGAGAAGCTCTTCGCCATGGACACAGAGGCCAAG
GACCAATGCAGTACCCAGACGGATTTCAATGAGCTGGACTTGGAGACACTGGCAGCTTATATCCCCATGG
ACGGGGAAGACTTCCAGCTAAGCCCCATCTGCCCCGAGGAGCGGCTCTTGGCGGAGAACCCACAGTCCAC
CCCCCAGCACTGCTTCAGTGCCATGACAAACATCTTCCAGCCACTGGCCCCTGTAGCCCCGCACAGTCCC
TTCCTCCTGGACAAGTTTCAGCAGCAGCTGGAGAGCAAGAAGACAGAGCCCGAGCACCGGCCCATGTCCT
CCATCTTCTTTGATGCCGGAAGCAAAGCATCCCTGCCACCGTGCTGTGGCCAGGCCAGCACCCCTCTCTC
TTCCATGGGGGGCAGATCCAATACCCAGTGGCCCCCAGATCCACCATTACATTTTGGGCCCACAAAGTGG
GCCGTCGGGGATCAGCGCACAGAGTTCTTGGGAGCAGCGCCGTTGGGGCCCCCTGTCTCTCCACCCCATG
TCTCCACCTTCAAGACAAGGTCTGCAAAGGGTTTTGGGGCTCGAGGCCCAGACGTGCTGAGTCCGGCCAT
GGTAGCCCTCTCCAACAAGCTGAAGCTGAAGCGACAGCTGGAGTATGAAGAGCAAGCCTTCCAGGACCTG
AGCGGGGGGGACCCACCTGGTGGCAGCACCTCACATTTGATGTGGAAACGGATGAAGAACCTCAGGGGTG
GGAGCTGCCCTTTGATGCCGGACAAGCCACTGAGCGCAAATGTACCCAATGATAAGTTCACCCAAAACCC
CATGAGGGGCCTGGGCCATCCCCTGAGACATCTGCCGCTGCCACAGCCTCCATCTGCCATCAGTCCCGGG
GAGAACAGCAAGAGCAGGTTCCCCCCACAGTGCTACGCCACCCAGTACCAGGACTACAGCCTGTCGTCAG
CCCACAAGGTGTCAGGCATGGCAAGCCGGCTGCTCGGGCCCTCATTTGAGTCCTACCTGCTGCCCGAACT
GACCAGATATGACTGTGAGGTGAACGTGCCCGTGCTGGGAAGCTCCACGCTCCTGCAAGGAGGGGACCTC
CTCAGAGCCCTGGACCAGGCCACCTGAACCCAGCTTTCTTGTACAAAGTGGTGGGTGGAGGCGGTTCAGG
TGGCGGAGGAAGCGGAGGCGGTGGAAGTTACCCCTACGACGTGCCCGACTACGCCGGCTATCCGTATGAT
GTCCCGGACTATGCAGGATCCTATCCATACGACGTTCCAGATTACGCTTAGTTAATTAAGGCCGGCCCTC
GAGGTTAACGAATTCTACCGGGTAGGGGAGGCGCTTTTCCCAAGGCAGTCTGGAGCATGCGCTTTAGCAG
CCCCGCTGGGCACTTGGCGCTACACAAGTGGCCTCTGGCCTCGCACACATTCCACATCCACCGGTAGGCG
CCAACCGGCTCCGTTCTTTGGTGGCCCCTTCGCGCCACCTTCTACTCCTCCCCTAGTCAGGAAGTTCCCC
CCCGCCCCGCAGCTCGCGTCGTGCAGGACGTGACAAATGGAAGTAGCACGTCTCACTAGTCTCGTGCAGA
TGGACAGCACCGCTGAGCAATGGAAGCGGGTAGGCCTTTGGGGCAGCGGCCAATAGCAGCTTTGCTCCTT
CGCTTTCTGGGCTCAGAGGCTGGGAAGGGGTGGGTCCGGGGGCGGGCTCAGGGGCGGGCTCAGGGGCGGG
GCGGGCGCCCGAAGGTCCTCCGGAGGCCCGGCATTCTGCACGCTTCAAAAGCGCACGTCTGCCGCGCTGT
TCTCCTCTTCCTCATCTCCGGGCCTTTCGACCTGCAGCCCAAGCTTACCATGACCGAGTACAAGCCCACG
GTGCGCCTCGCCACCCGCGACGACGTCCCCAGGGCCGTACGCACCCTCGCCGCCGCGTTCGCCGACTACC
CCGCCACGCGCCACACCGTCGATCCGGACCGCCACATCGAGCGGGTCACCGAGCTGCAAGAACTCTTCCT
CACGCGCGTCGGGCTCGACATCGGCAAGGTGTGGGTCGCGGACGACGGCGCCGCGGTGGCGGTCTGGACC
ACGCCGGAGAGCGTCGAAGCGGGGGCGGTGTTCGCCGAGATCGGCCCGCGCATGGCCGAGTTGAGCGGTT
CCCGGCTGGCCGCGCAGCAACAGATGGAAGGCCTCCTGGCGCCGCACCGGCCCAAGGAGCCCGCGTGGTT
CCTGGCCACCGTCGGCGTCTCGCCCGACCACCAGGGCAAGGGTCTGGGCAGCGCCGTCGTGCTCCCCGGA
GTGGAGGCGGCCGAGCGCGCCGGGGTGCCCGCCTTCCTGGAGACCTCCGCGCCCCGCAACCTCCCCTTCT
ACGAGCGGCTCGGCTTCACCGTCACCGCCGACGTCGAGGTGCCCGAAGGACCGCGCACCTGGTGCATGAC
CCGCAAGCCCGGTGCCTGATGTACAAGTAGGAATTCGTCGAGGGACCTAATAACTTCGTATAGCATACAT
TATACGAAGTTATACATGTTTAAGGGTTCCGGTTCCACTAGGTACAATTCGATATCAAGCTTATCGATAA
TCAACCTCTGGATTACAAAATTTGTGAAAGATTGACTGGTATTCTTAACTATGTTGCTCCTTTTACGCTA
TGTGGATACGCTGCTTTAATGCCTTTGTATCATGCTATTGCTTCCCGTATGGCTTTCATTTTCTCCTCCT
TGTATAAATCCTGGTTGCTGTCTCTTTATGAGGAGTTGTGGCCCGTTGTCAGGCAACGTGGCGTGGTGTG
CACTGTGTTTGCTGACGCAACCCCCACTGGTTGGGGCATTGCCACCACCTGTCAGCTCCTTTCCGGGACT
TTCGCTTTCCCCCTCCCTATTGCCACGGCGGAACTCATCGCCGCCTGCCTTGCCCGCTGCTGGACAGGGG
CTCGGCTGTTGGGCACTGACAATTCCGTGGTGTTGTCGGGGAAATCATCGTCCTTTCCTTGGCTGCTCGC
CTGTGTTGCCACCTGGATTCTGCGCGGGACGTCCTTCTGCTACGTCCCTTCGGCCCTCAATCCAGCGGAC
CTTCCTTCCCGCGGCCTGCTGCCGGCTCTGCGGCCTCTTCCGCGTCTTCGCCTTCGCCCTCAGACGAGTC
GGATCTCCCTTTGGGCCGCCTCCCCGCATCGATACCGTCGACCTCGATCGAGACCTAGAAAAACATGGAG
CAATCACAAGTAGCAATACAGCAGCTACCAATGCTGATTGTGCCTGGCTAGAAGCACAAGAGGAGGAGGA
GGTGGGTTTTCCAGTCACACCTCAGGTACCTTTAAGACCAATGACTTACAAGGCAGCTGTAGATCTTAGC
CACTTTTTAAAAGAAAAGGGGGGACTGGAAGGGCTAATTCACTCCCAACGAAGACAAGATCTGCTTTTTG
CTTGTACTGGGTCTCTCTGGTTAGACCAGATCTGAGCCTGGGAGCTCTCTGGCTAACTAGGGAACCCACT
GCTTAAGCCTCAATAAAGCTTGCCTTGAGTGCTTCAAGTAGTGTGTGCCCGTCTGTTGTGTGACTCTGGT
AACTAGAGATCCCTCAGACCCTTTTAGTCAGTGTGGAAAATCTCTAGCAGTAGTAGTTCATGTCATCTTA
TTATTCAGTATTTATAACTTGCAAAGAAATGAATATCAGAGAGTGAGAGGAACTTGTTTATTGCAGCTTA
TAATGGTTACAAATAAAGCAATAGCATCACAAATTTCACAAATAAAGCATTTTTTTCACTGCATTCTAGT
TGTGGTTTGTCCAAACTCATCAATGTATCTTATCATGTCTGGCTCTAGCTATCCCGCCCCTAACTCCGCC
CATCCCGCCCCTAACTCCGCCCAGTTCCGCCCATTCTCCGCCCCATGGCTGACTAATTTTTTTTATTTAT
GCAGAGGCCGAGGCCGCCTCGGCCTCTGAGCTATTCCAGAAGTAGTGAGGAGGCTTTTTTGGAGGCCTAG
GGACGTACCCAATTCGCCCTATAGTGAGTCGTATTAGCATGTGAGCAAAAGGCCAGCATAAATCAAAAGA
ATAGACCGAGATAGGGT
[37 nt withheld, positions 9958-9994]
AAAGAACGTGGACTCCAACGTCAAAGG
[49 nt withheld, positions 10022-10070]
T
[91 nt withheld, positions 10072-10162]
G
[124 nt withheld, positions 10164-10287]
CAGGTGGCACTTTTCGGGGAAATGTGCGCGGAACCCCTATTTGTTTATTTTTCTAAATACATTCAAATAT
GTATCCGCTCATGAGACAATAACCCTGATAAATGCTTCAATAATATTGAAAAAGGAAGAGTCCTGAGGCG
GAAAGAACCAGCTGTGGAATGTGTGTCAGTTAGGGTGTGGAAAGTCCCCAGGCTCCCCAGCAGGCAGAAG
TATGCAAAGCATGCATCTCAATTAGTCAGCAACCAGGTGTGGAAAGTCCCCAGGCTCCCCAGCAGGCAGA
AGTATGCAAAGCATGCATCTCAATTAGTCAGCAACCATAGTCCCGCCCCTAACTCCGCCCATCCCGCCCC
TAACTCCGCCCAGTTCCGCCCATTCTCCGCCCCATGGCTGACTAATTTTTTTTATTTATGCAGAGGCCGA
GGCCGCCTCGGCCTCTGAGCTATTCCAGAAGTAGTGAGGAGGCTTTTTTGGAGGCCTAGGCTTTTGCAAA
GATCGATCAAGAGACAGGATGAGGATCGTTTCGCATGATTGAACAAGATGGATTGCACGCAGGTTCTCCG
GCCGCTTGGGTGGAGAGGCTATTCGGCTATGACTGGGCACAACAGACAATCGGCTGCTCTGATGCCGCCG
TGTTCCGGCTGTCAGCGCAGGGGCGCCCGGTTCTTTTTGTCAAGACCGACCTGTCCGGTGCCCTGAATGA
ACTGCAAGACGAGGCAGCGCGGCTATCGTGGCTGGCCACGACGGGCGTTCCTTGCGCAGCTGTGCTCGAC
GTTGTCACTGAAGCGGGAAGGGACTGGCTGCTATTGGGCGAAGTGCCGGGGCAGGATCTCCTGTCATCTC
ACCTTGCTCCTGCCGAGAAAGTATCCATCATGGCTGATGCAATGCGGCGGCTGCATACGCTTGATCCGGC
TACCTGCCCATTCGACCACCAAGCGAAACATCGCATCGAGCGAGCACGTACTCGGATGGAAGCCGGTCTT
GTCGATCAGGATGATCTGGACGAAGAGCATCAGGGGCTCGCGCCAGCCGAACTGTTCGCCAGGCTCAAGG
CGAGCATGCCCGACGGCGAGGATCTCGTCGTGACCCATGGCGATGCCTGCTTGCCGAATATCATGGTGGA
AAATGGCCGCTTTTCTGGATTCATCGACTGTGGCCGGCTGGGTGTGGCGGACCGCTATCAGGACATAGCG
TTGGCTACCCGTGATATTGCTGAAGAGCTTGGCGGCGAATGGGCTGACCGCTTCCTCGTGCTTTACGGTA
TCGCCGCTCCCGATTCGCAGCGCATCGCCTTCTATCGCCTTCTTGACGAGTTCTTCTGAGCGGGACTCTG
GGGTTCGAAATGACCGACCAAGCGACGCCCAACCTGCCATCACGAGATTTCGATTCCACCGCCGCCTTCT
ATGAAAGGTTGGGCTTCGGAATCGTTTTCCGGGACGCCGGCTGGATGATCCTCCAGCGCGGGGATCTCAT
GCTGGAGTTCTTCGCCCACCCTAGGGGGAGGCTAACTGAAACACGGAAGGAGACAATACCGGAAGGAACC
CGCGCTATGACGGCAATAAAAAGACAGAATAAAACGCACGGTGTTGGGTCGTTTGTTCATAAACGCGGGG
TTCGGTCCCAGGGCTGGCACTCTGTCGATACCCCACCGAGACCCCATTGGGGCCAATACGCCCGCGTTTC
TTCCTTTTCCCCACCCCACCCCCCAAGTTCGGGTGAAGGCCCAGGGCTCGCAGCCAACGTCGGGGCGGCA
GGCCCTGCCATAGCCTCAGGTTACTCATATATACTTTAGATTGATTTAAAACTTCATTTTTAATTTAAAA
GGATCTAGGTGAAGATCCTTTTTGATAATCTCATGACCAAAATCCCTTAACGTGAGTTTTCGTTCCACTG
AGCGTCAGACCCCGTAGAAAAGATCAAAGGATCTTC
Features (pLannotate 1.2.2; 32 found; start..end, strand, type, name):
      1..589     +  rep_origin     ori: high-copy-number ColE1/pMB1/pBR322/pUC origin of replication
    764..1067    +  enhancer       CMV enhancer: human cytomegalovirus immediate early enhancer
   1068..1267    +  promoter       CMV promoter: human cytomegalovirus (CMV) immediate early promoter
   1285..1465    +  LTR            5' LTR (truncated): truncated 5' long terminal repeat (LTR) from HIV-1
   1512..1637    +  misc_feature   HIV-1 Ψ: packaging signal of human immunodeficiency virus type 1
   1621..1959    +  CDS            HIV-1 gag (fragment): gag protein from human immunodeficiency virus 1; gag
   2134..2367    +  misc_feature   RRE: The Rev response element (RRE) of HIV-1 allows for Rev-dependent mRNA export from the nucleus to the cytoplasm.
   2744..2844    +  CDS            Rev (fragment): human immunodeficiency virus 1 (HIV-1) Rev protein; rev; enhances nuclear export of unspliced and incompletely spliced viral mRNAs
   2894..3011    +  misc_feature   cPPT/CTS: central polypurine tract and central termination sequence of HIV-1
   3083..4261    +  promoter       EF-1α promoter: strong constitutive promoter for human elongation factor EF-1α
   4278..4296    +  promoter       T7 promoter: promoter for bacteriophage T7 RNA polymerase
   4370..4394    +  protein_bind   attB1: mutant version of attB; recombination site for the Gateway® BP reaction BP Clonase™
   4415..7024    +  CDS            EPAS1: EPAS1_HUMAN - Also known as BHLHE73, HIF2A, MOP2, PASD2. Experimental evidence at protein level: Swiss-Prot protein existence level 1. Transcription factor involved in the induction of oxygen regulated genes. Heterodimerizes with ARNT; heterodimer binds to core DNA sequence 5'-TACGTG-3' within the hypoxia response element (HRE) of target gene promoters (By similarity). Regulates the vascular endothelial growth factor (VEGF) expression and seems to be implicated in the development of blood vessels and the tubular system of lung. May also play a role in the formation of the endothelium that give
   7028..7052    -  protein_bind   attB2: mutant version of attB; recombination site for the Gateway® BP reaction BP Clonase™
   7165..7188    +  CDS            HA (fragment): HA (human influenza hemagglutinin) epitope tag
   7230..7729    +  promoter       PGK promoter: mouse phosphoglycerate kinase 1 promoter
   7750..8349    +  CDS            PuroR: puromycin N-acetyltransferase; pac from Streptomyces alboniger; confers resistance to puromycin
   8380..8413    +  protein_bind   loxP: Cre-mediated recombination occurs in the 8-bp core sequence (GCATACAT). Cre recombinase
   8446..8469    +  misc_feature   MCS (fragment): pBluescript multiple cloning site
   8469..9057    +  misc_feature   WPRE: woodchuck hepatitis virus posttranscriptional regulatory element
   9058..9077    +  misc_feature   MCS (fragment): pBluescript multiple cloning site
   9079..9264    +  CDS            nef (fragment): NEF_HV1Z2 - Experimental evidence at protein level: Swiss-Prot protein existence level 1. Extracellular Nef protein targets CD4(+) T-lymphocytes for apoptosis by interacting with CXCR4 surface receptors. From Human immunodeficiency virus type 1 group M subtype D (isolate Z2/CDC-Z34) (HIV-1).
   9266..9499    +  LTR            3' LTR (ΔU3): self-inactivating 3' long terminal repeat (LTR) from HIV-1
   9571..9692    +  polyA_signal   SV40 poly(A) signal: SV40 polyadenylation signal
   9732..9867    +  rep_origin     SV40 ori: SV40 origin of replication
   9888..9906    -  promoter       T7 promoter: promoter for bacteriophage T7 RNA polymerase
   9929..10287   -  rep_origin     f1 ori (sequence partly withheld): f1 bacteriophage origin of replication; arrow indicates direction of (+) strand synthesis
  10314..10418   +  promoter       AmpR promoter: bla
  10420..10777   +  promoter       SV40 promoter: SV40 enhancer and early promoter
  10812..11606   +  CDS            NeoR/KanR: aminoglycoside phosphotransferase from Tn5; aph(3')-II (or nptII); confers resistance to neomycin, kanamycin, and G418 (Geneticin®)
  11627..11779   +  CDS            ble (fragment): BLE_KLEPN - Experimental evidence at protein level: Swiss-Prot protein existence level 1. Binding protein with a strong affinity to the bleomycin family of antibiotics. Binds to CL990; an antimitotic-antibiotic compound. From Klebsiella pneumoniae.
  11838..11885   +  polyA_signal   HSV TK poly(A) signal: herpes simplex virus thymidine kinase polyadenylation signal (Cole and Stacy, 1985)
