[The description below was written by a language model from this plasmid's Addgene catalogue record and pLannotate feature annotations shown in this document.]
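Description:
pLenti-EF1a-HIF2a dPA (P405A, P531A) is a 12.2 kb third-generation-style, self-inactivating HIV-1 lentiviral transfer plasmid for stable expression of a non-degradable human HIF2α (EPAS1) in mammalian cells. It replicates in bacteria from a high-copy ColE1/pUC origin and is selected with kanamycin through a Tn5 NeoR/KanR gene, which is preceded by both the bacterial AmpR promoter and the SV40 early promoter. The backbone outside the viral cassette also carries f1 and SV40 origins.

The viral genome is transcribed in packaging cells from a CMV enhancer/promoter fused to a truncated 5' LTR. It contains the Ψ packaging signal with a partial gag sequence, the RRE for Rev-dependent nuclear export, the cPPT/CTS, a WPRE to enhance transcript expression, and a ΔU3 3' LTR that inactivates LTR promoter activity after integration. Within it, the EF-1α promoter drives the roughly 2.6 kb EPAS1 open reading frame, which is flanked by attB1 and attB2 sites, suggesting Gateway recombination even though the record lists the cloning method as unknown. An HA tag fragment is annotated downstream of attB2, but the table does not show whether it is fused in frame to HIF2α. A separate mouse PGK promoter drives puromycin N-acetyltransferase for selection of transduced cells, followed by a single loxP site.

The two proline-to-alanine substitutions remove the residues normally hydroxylated in the presence of oxygen to mark HIF2α for VHL-dependent degradation, so the protein is constitutively stable. This allows HIF2α target gene programmes to be studied independently of oxygen level or VHL status.
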