Addgene plasmid #232954: pLenti-EF1a-HIF2a dPA (P405A, P531A)
Purpose: Stably express a constitutively stable version of HIF2a (HIF2a dPA)
Depositing lab: William Kaelin. Depositing organization: Dana-Farber Cancer Institute. Publication: HIF regulates multiple translated endogenous retroviruses: Implications for cancer immunotherapy. Jiang Q, Braun DA, Clauser KR, Ramesh V, Shirole NH, Duke-Cohan JE, Nabilsi N, Kramer NJ, Forman C, Lippincott IE, Klaeger S, Phulphagar KM, Chea V, Kim N, Vanasse AP, Saad E, Parsons T, Carr-Reynolds M, Carulli I, Pinjusic K, Jiang Y, Li R, Syamala S, Rachimi S, Verzani EK, Stevens JD, Lane WJ, Camp SY, Meli K, Pappalardi MB, Herbert ZT, Qiu X, Cejas P, Long HW, Shukla SA, Van Allen EM, Choueiri TK, Churchman LS, Abelin JG, Gurer C, MacBeath G, Childs RW, Carr SA, Keskin DB, Wu CJ, Kaelin WG Jr. Cell. 2025 Feb 25:S0092-8674(25)00156-4. doi: 10.1016/j.cell.2025.01.046. PubMed 40023154.
Backbone
  Vector backbone: pLentiEF1a
  Backbone size w/o insert (bp): 9600
  Total vector size (bp): 12213
  Vector type: Mammalian Expression, Lentiviral
  Selectable markers: Puromycin
Growth in bacteria
  Bacterial resistance: Kanamycin, 50 μg/mL
  Growth temperature: 30°C
  Growth strain: NEB Stable
  Copy number: High Copy
Gene/Insert
  Gene/Insert name: HIF2a
  Species: H. sapiens (human)
  Insert size (bp): 2613
  Mutation: P405A, P531A
  GenBank ID: NM_001430.5
  Entrez Gene: EPAS1 (a.k.a. ECYT4, HIF2A, HLF, MOP2, PASD2, bHLHe73)
  Promoter: EF1a
  Cloning method: Unknown
  Sequencing primers: 5′ n/a
Terms and licenses: Academic/Nonprofit Terms; Industry Terms: Not Available to Industry
How to cite: pLenti-EF1a-HIF2a dPA (P405A, P531A) was a gift from William Kaelin (Addgene plasmid # 232954 ; http://n2t.net/addgene:232954 ; RRID:Addgene_232954)
